Addgene plasmid #59549: Traptavidin-E6
Purpose: pET21-Tre for expression of traptavidin (high stability mutant of streptavidin) bearing a glutamic acid tag for ion-exchange chromatography
Depositing lab: Mark Howarth. Depositing organization: University of Oxford. Publication: SpyAvidin hubs enable precise and ultrastable orthogonal nanoassembly. Fairhead M, Veggiani G, Lever M, Yan J, Mesner D, Robinson CV, Dushek O, van der Merwe PA, Howarth M. J Am Chem Soc. 2014 Sep 3;136(35):12355-63. doi: 10.1021/ja505584f. Epub 2014 Aug 21. PubMed 25111182.
Backbone
  Vector backbone: pET21a
  Backbone manufacturer: Novagen
  Backbone size w/o insert (bp): 5400
  Total vector size (bp): 5802
  Vector type: Bacterial Expression
Growth in bacteria
  Bacterial resistance: Ampicillin, 100 μg/mL
  Growth temperature: 37°C
  Growth strain: DH5alpha
  Growth instructions: DH5alpha for propagation of the plasmid. Bl21[DE3] or similar required for protein expression.
  Copy number: Unknown
Gene/Insert
  Gene/Insert name: Core Traptavidin-E6 (alt name: Tre)
  Species: E. Coli
  Insert size (bp): 402
  Promoter: T7
  Tag / fusion protein: E6 tag (C terminal on insert)
  Cloning method: Unknown
  Sequencing primers: 5′ TAATACGACTCACTATAGGG; 3′ CTAGTTATTGCTCAGCGGTG
Terms and licenses: Academic/Nonprofit Terms; Industry Terms: Not Available to Industry
How to cite: Traptavidin-E6 was a gift from Mark Howarth (Addgene plasmid # 59549 ; http://n2t.net/addgene:59549 ; RRID:Addgene_59549)
