[The description below was written by a language model from this plasmid's Addgene catalogue record and the feature table of its GenBank file.]
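Description:
Traptavidin-E6 (also called pET21-Tre) is a bacterial expression plasmid built on the Novagen pET21a backbone, about 5.8 kb in total, carrying a roughly 400 bp insert encoding core traptavidin. Traptavidin is a high-stability mutant of streptavidin. Here it is fused at its C terminus to an E6 tag, a run of glutamic acid residues that adds negative charge so the protein can be resolved by ion-exchange chromatography. Expression is driven by the T7 promoter, so the plasmid can be propagated in an ordinary cloning strain, but protein production needs a host that supplies T7 RNA polymerase, such as a DE3 lysogen. Selection is by ampicillin resistance. The catalogue lists the copy number as unknown and does not state the cloning method.

The sequence record held for this plasmid covers only about 1.45 kb of the construct and contains two short gaps, so it does not annotate the promoter, the resistance gene or the plasmid replication origin. It does show the efficient ribosome binding site from bacteriophage T7 gene 10 upstream of the insert region, the T7 terminator downstream, and an f1 phage origin, which allows single-stranded DNA production with helper phage. A 6xHis coding segment derived from the vector is annotated between the insert region and the terminator. The record does not say whether it is translated, and only the E6 tag is listed as a fusion. The associated publication concerns SpyAvidin hubs for precise, ultrastable nanoassembly, which suggests that this charge-tagged subunit is intended for preparing defined streptavidin-type assemblies, though the record does not spell out that use.
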