LOCUS       Exported 1450 bp ds-DNA linear SYN 27-MAY-2021
DEFINITION  pET21-Tre for expression of traptavidin (high stability mutant of
            streptavidin) bearing a glutamic acid tag for ion-exchange
            chromatography.
ACCESSION   .
VERSION     .
KEYWORDS    Traptavidin-E6
SOURCE      synthetic DNA construct
  ORGANISM  synthetic DNA construct
REFERENCE   1 (bases 1 to 1450)
  AUTHORS   Fairhead M, Veggiani G, Lever M, Yan J, Mesner D, Robinson CV,
            Dushek O, van der Merwe PA, Howarth M
  TITLE     SpyAvidin hubs enable precise and ultrastable orthogonal
            nanoassembly.
  JOURNAL   J Am Chem Soc. 2014 Sep 3;136(35):12355-63. doi: 10.1021/ja505584f.
            Epub 2014 Aug 21.
  PUBMED    25111182
REFERENCE   2 (bases 1 to 1450)
  AUTHORS   .
  TITLE     Direct Submission
  JOURNAL   Exported May 27, 2021 from SnapGene Server 1.1.58
            http://www.snapgene.com
FEATURES             Location/Qualifiers
     source          1..1450
                     /organism="synthetic DNA construct"
                     /mol_type="other DNA"
     RBS             18..40
                     /note="efficient ribosome binding site from bacteriophage
                     T7 gene 10 (Olins and Rangwala, 1989)"
     CDS             477..494
                     /codon_start=1
                     /product="6xHis affinity tag"
                     /label=6xHis
                     /translation="HHHHHH"
     primer_bind     complement(547..565)
                     /label=T7 Term
                     /note="T7 terminator, reverse primer"
     terminator      561..608
                     /label=T7 terminator
                     /note="transcription terminator for bacteriophage T7 RNA
                     polymerase"
     rep_origin      645..1098
                     /direction=RIGHT
                     /label=f1 ori
                     /note="f1 bacteriophage origin of replication; arrow
                     indicates direction of (+) strand synthesis"
     primer_bind     complement(732..751)
                     /label=F1ori-R
                     /note="F1 origin, reverse primer"
     primer_bind     942..963
                     /label=F1ori-F
                     /note="F1 origin, forward primer"
     gap             1325..1337
                     /estimated_length=13
     gap             1435..1449
                     /estimated_length=15
ORIGIN
        1 ttccnnnnna nannnntttt gtttaacttt aagaaggaga tatacatatg gctgaagctg
       61 gtatcaccgg cacctggtac aaccagctgg gatccacctt catcgttacc gctggtgctg
      121 acggtgctct gaccggtacc tacgaatccg ctgttggtaa cgctgaaggc gattacgttc
      181 tgaccggtcg ttacgactcc gctccggcta ccgacggttc cggaaccgct ctgggttgga
      241 ccgttgcttg gaaaaacaac taccgtaacg ctcactccgc taccacctgg tctggccagt
      301 acgttggtgg tgctgaagct cgtatcaaca cccagtggtt gttgacctcc ggcaccaccg
      361 aagctaacgc gtggaaatcc accctggttg gtcacgacac cttcaccaaa gttaaaccgt
      421 ccgctgcttc cgaagaggaa gaggaagagt aataaaagct tgcggccgca ctcgagcacc
      481 accaccacca ccactgagat ccggctgcta acaaagcccg aaaggaagct gagttggctg
      541 ctgccaccgc tgagcaataa ctagcataac cccttggggc ctctaaacgg gtcttgaggg
      601 gttttttgct gaaaggagga actatatccg gattggcgaa tgggnnnnnn nnnnnnnnnn
      661 nnnnnnnnnn nnnnnnnnnn nnnnnnnnnn nnnnnnnnnn nnnnnnnnnn nnnnnnnnnn
      721 nnnnnnnnnn nnnnnnnnnn nnnnnnnnnn nnnnnnnnnn nnnnnnnncn nnnnnnnnnn
      781 nnnnnnnnnn nnnnnnnnnn nnnnnnnnnn nnnnnnnnnn nnnnnnnnnn nnnnnnnnnn
      841 nnnnnnnnnn nnnnnnnnnn annnnnnnnn nnnnnnnnnn nnnnnnnnnn nnnnnnnnnn
      901 nnnnnnnnnn cctttgacgt tggagtccac gttctttnnn nnnnnnnnnn nnnnnnnnnn
      961 nnnnnnnnnn nnnnacccta tctcggtcta ttcttttgat ttataanggn ntttgccgat
     1021 ttcggcctat tggttaaaaa tgagctgatt taacaaaaat ttaacgcgaa ttttaacaaa
     1081 tattaacgct tacaatttag nggcactttt cggggaaatg tgcgcgaacc ctatttgttt
     1141 atttttctaa atacattcaa tatgtatccg ctcatganan anancctgat aatgcttcan
     1201 taatattgaa aaggaagagt atgagtattc acatttccgn gtcgcctnat tccntttttt
     1261 gngnnatttg cnncnnnttt nnnnnnccnn aaannctggt gaagtaaana tgctganatc
     1321 antgnnnnnn nnnnnnncnt cnantnnnnn nnancgnaan attcntgann nntnnncccn
     1381 nanannnncn nnnnngnnnn nnttnannnc tgcnnnnnng gnnngnntnt tntcnnnnnn
     1441 nnnnnnnnng
//
