>Addgene plasmid #59549 | Traptavidin-E6 | addgene partial sequence | sequence record 96886 | T7 5'-TAATACGACTCACTATAGGG-3'
TCTGAATATTTTGTTTACTTTAAGAAGGAGATATACATATGGCTGAAGCTGGTATCACCGGCACCTGGTA
CAACCAGCTGGGATCCACCTTCATCGTTACCGCTGGTGCTGACGGTGCTCTGACCGGTACCTACGAATCC
GCTGTTGGTAACGCTGAAGGCGATTACGTTCTGACCGGTCGTTACGACTCCGCTCCGGCTACCGACGGTT
CCGGAACCGCTCTGGGTTGGACCGTTGCTTGGAAAAACAACTACCGTAACGCTCACTCCGCTACCACCTG
GTCTGGCCAGTACGTTGGTGGTGCTGAAGCTCGTATCAACACCCAGTGGTTGTTGACCTCCGGCACCACC
GAAGCTAACGCGTGGAAATCCACCCTGGTTGGTCACGACACCTTCACCAAAGTTAAACCGTCCGCTGCTT
CCGAAGAGGAAGAGGAAGAGTAATAAAAGCTTGCGGCCGCACTCGAGCACCACCACCACCACCACTGAGA
TCCGGCTGCTAACAAAGCCCGAAAGGAAGCTGAGTTGGCTGCTGCCACCGCTGAGCAATAACTAGCATAA
CCCCTTGGGGCCTCTAAACGGGTCTTGAGGGGTTTTTTGCTGAAAGGAGGAACTATATCCGGATTGGCGA
ATG
