>Addgene plasmid #59549 | Traptavidin-E6 | addgene partial sequence | sequence record 96888 | T7term 5'-GCTAGTTATTGCTCAGCGG-3'
AGCAGCCGGATCTCAGTGGTGGTGGTGGTGGTGCTCGAGTGCGGCCGCAAGCTTTTATTACTCTTCCTCT
TCCTCTTCGGAAGCAGCGGACGGTTTAACTTTGGTGAAGGTGTCGTGACCAACCAGGGTGGATTTCCACG
CGTTAGCTTCGGTGGTGCCGGAGGTCAACAACCACTGGGTGTTGATACGAGCTTCAGCACCACCAACGTA
CTGGCCAGACCAGGTGGTAGCGGAGTGAGCGTTACGGTAGTTGTTTTTCCAAGCAACGGTCCAACCCAGA
GCGGTTCCGGAACCGTCGGTAGCCGGAGCGGAGTCGTAACGACCGGTCAGAACGTAATCGCCTTCAGCGT
TACCAACAGCGGATTCGTAGGTACCGGTCAGAGCACCGTCAGCACCAGCGGTAACGATGAAGGTGGATCC
CAGCTGGTTGTACCAGGTGCCGGTGATACCAGCTTCAGCCATATGTATATCTCCTTC
